Addgene plasmid #112567: pExp-IF2
Purpose: (Empty Backbone) Used for expression of protein in E. coli as TEV cleavable N-terminual 8His and IF2 (domain I of translation initiation factor IF-2 from E. coli) fusions with optional C-terminal StrepII-tag
Depositing lab: Marko Hyvönen.
Backbone
  Vector backbone: pOP2S
  Vector type: Bacterial Expression
  Tag / fusion protein: 8xHis-IF2 (N terminal on backbone); Strep tag (C terminal on backbone)
Growth in bacteria
  Bacterial resistance: Ampicillin, 100 μg/mL
  Growth temperature: 37°C
  Growth strain: DH5alpha
  Copy number: High Copy
Gene/Insert
  Gene/Insert name: None
  Tag / fusion protein: 8xHis-IF2 (N terminal on backbone); Strep tag (C terminal on backbone)
Terms and licenses: Academic/Nonprofit Terms; Industry Terms: Not Available to Industry
Depositor comments: Contains N-terminal 8xHis, fusion partner: IF2 (domain I of translation initiation factor IF-2 from E. coli, UniProtKB: P0A705, PMID: 14965771) followed by TEV protease cleavage site, optional C-terminal StrepII-tag. Cloning of GOI between BsaI and XhoI or HindIII
How to cite: pExp-IF2 was a gift from Marko Hyvönen (Addgene plasmid # 112567 ; http://n2t.net/addgene:112567 ; RRID:Addgene_112567)
