[The description below was written by a language model from this plasmid's Addgene catalogue record and pLannotate feature annotations shown in this document.]
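Description:
pExp-IF2 is an empty bacterial expression backbone, derived from pOP2S, for producing recombinant proteins in E. coli as fusions to a solubility- and expression-enhancing partner. It is a 4.9 kb plasmid carrying a high-copy ColE1/pUC-type origin and an ampicillin resistance gene (β-lactamase) under its own promoter. It also carries a full lacI gene driven by the lacIq promoter, which supplies elevated levels of lac repressor. The annotation additionally picks up short fragments of f1/M13 origins, bom, rop, lacZα and other vector remnants. These appear to be leftovers of the backbone's construction rather than functional parts.

The expression cassette is a T7 promoter followed directly by a lac operator and the phage T7 gene 10 ribosome binding site, so transcription depends on T7 RNA polymerase in the host and is repressed until induced with IPTG. The open reading frame begins with an 8xHis affinity tag, followed by domain I of E. coli translation initiation factor IF-2 (an infB fragment) as the fusion partner. A TEV protease recognition site comes next, allowing the His-IF2 portion to be removed after purification. According to the depositor, a gene of interest is cloned downstream of the TEV site, between BsaI and either XhoI or HindIII. A Strep-tag II coding sequence lies beyond the cloning site and can optionally be fused in frame to the C terminus, giving a second affinity handle. A T7 terminator closes the cassette, and a reverse-oriented SP6 promoter sits between the Strep-tag and the terminator. No insert is present in the deposited plasmid.
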