Features (pLannotate 1.2.2; 24 found; start..end, strand, type, name):
      1..19      +  promoter       T7 promoter: promoter for bacteriophage T7 RNA polymerase
     19..43      +  protein_bind   lac operator: The lac repressor binds to the lac operator to inhibit transcription in E. coli. This inhibition can be relieved by adding lactose or isopropyl-β-D-thiogalactopyranoside (IPTG). lac repressor encoded by lacI
     56..78      +  RBS            RBS: efficient ribosome binding site from bacteriophage T7 gene 10 (Olins and Rangwala, 1989)
     92..115     +  CDS            8xHis: 8xHis affinity tag
    131..460     +  CDS            infB (fragment): IF2_ECOLI - Also known as gicD, ssyG. Experimental evidence at protein level: Swiss-Prot protein existence level 1. One of the essential components for the initiation of protein synthesis. May protect N-formylmethionyl-tRNA(fMet) from spontaneous hydrolysis. Promotes N-formylmethionyl-tRNA(fMet) binding to the 30S pre-initiation complex (PIC) (PubMed:1764105, PubMed:20224578). Also involved in the hydrolysis of GTP during the formation of the 70S ribosomal complex. Upon addition of the 50S ribosomal subunit, IF-1, IF-2 and IF-3 are released leaving the mature 70S translation initiation complex
    611..628     +  CDS            TEV site (fragment): tobacco etch virus (TEV) protease recognition and cleavage site
    654..676     +  CDS            Strep-Tag II (fragment): peptide that binds Strep-Tactin®, an engineered form of streptavidin
    691..709     -  promoter       SP6 promoter: promoter for bacteriophage SP6 RNA polymerase
    724..773     +  CDS            SET1 (fragment): solubility-enhancement tag derived from T7 phage gene 10B
    781..828     +  terminator     T7 terminator: transcription terminator for bacteriophage T7 RNA polymerase
    857..923     +  CDS            lacZα (fragment): LacZα fragment of β-galactosidase; lacZ fragment
    927..1148    -  rep_origin     M13 ori (fragment) (sequence partly withheld): M13 bacteriophage origin of replication; arrow indicates direction of (+) strand synthesis
   1149..1169    -  misc_feature   MCS (fragment): pUC18/19 multiple cloning site
   1168..1186    -  promoter       lac UV5 promoter (fragment): E. coli lac promoter with an "up" mutation
   1201..1222    -  protein_bind   CAP binding site: CAP binding activates transcription in the presence of cAMP. E. coli catabolite activator protein
   1235..2317    -  CDS            lacI: lac repressor; lacI; The lac repressor binds to the lac operator to inhibit transcription in E. coli. This inhibition can be relieved by adding lactose or isopropyl-β-D-thiogalactopyranoside (IPTG).
   2318..2395    -  promoter       lacIq promoter: lacI (mutant); In the lacIq allele, a single base change in the promoter boosts expression of the lacI gene about 10-fold.
   2410..2640    -  rep_origin     f1 ori (fragment) (sequence partly withheld): f1 bacteriophage origin of replication; arrow indicates direction of (+) strand synthesis
   2641..2740    -  misc_feature   bom (fragment): basis of mobility region from pBR322
   2842..2877    -  CDS            rop (fragment): Rop protein, which maintains plasmids at low copy number; rop
   2972..3076    +  promoter       AmpR promoter: bla
   3077..3937    +  CDS            AmpR: β-lactamase; bla; confers resistance to ampicillin, carbenicillin, and related antibiotics
   4108..4696    +  rep_origin     ori: high-copy-number ColE1/pMB1/pBR322/pUC origin of replication
   4879..4935    +  CDS            lacI (fragment): lac repressor; lacI; The lac repressor binds to the lac operator to inhibit transcription in E. coli. This inhibition can be relieved by adding lactose or isopropyl-β-D-thiogalactopyranoside (IPTG).
>Addgene plasmid #112567 | pExp-IF2 | addgene full sequence | sequence record 217215 | Addgene NGS Result
TAATACGACTCACTATAGGGAATTGTGAGCGGATAACAATTCCTCTAGAAATAATTTTGTTTAACTTTAA
GAAGGAGATATATCCATGAATCACCATCACCATCACCATCACCATTCTGGCACTAGTGGCACAGATGTAA
CGATTAAAACGCTGGCCGCAGAGCGACAGACCTCCGTGGAACGCCTGGTACAGCAATTTGCTGATGCAGG
TATCCGGAAGTCTGCTGACGACTCTGTGTCTGCACAAGAGAAACAGACTTTGATTGACCACCTGAATCAG
AAAAATTCAGGCCCGGACAAATTGACGCTGCAACGTAAAACACGCAGCACCCTTAACATTCCTGGTACCG
GTGGAAAAAGCAAATCGGTACAAATCGAAGTCCGCAAGAAACGCACCTTTGTGAAACGCGATCCGCAAGA
GGCTGAACGCCTTGCAGCGGAAGAGCAAGCGCAGCGTGAAGCGGAAGAGCAAGCCCGTCGTGAGGCAGAA
GAATCGGCTAAACGCGAGGCGCAACAAAAAGCTGAACGTGAGGCCGCAGAACAAGCTAAGCGTGAAGCTG
CTGAACAAGCGAAACGTGAAGCTGCGGAAAAAGACAAAGTGAGCGGTACCGAAAACCTGTACTTCCAGTG
AGACCTTAATTAACTCGAGCGCATGGAGCCACCCGCAGTTCGAAAAATAAGCTTGAGTATTCTATAGTGT
CACCTAAATCCCAGCTTGATCCGGCTGCTAACAAAGCCCGAAAGGAAGCTGAGTTGGCTGCTGCCACCGC
TGAGCAATAACTAGCATAACCCCTTGGGGCCTCTAAACGGGTCTTGAGGGGTTTTTTGCTGAAAGGAGGA
ACTATATCCGGATAACCTGGCGTAATAGCGAAGAGGCCCGCACCGATCGCCCTTCCCAACAGTTGCGCAG
CCTGAATGGCGAATGGAAATTGTAAGCGTTAATATTTTGTTAAAATTCGCGTTAAATTTTTGTTAAATCA
GCTCATTTTTTAACCAATAGGCCGAAATCGGCAAAATCCCTTATAAATCAAAAGAATAGACCGAGATAGG
GT
[37 nt withheld, positions 1053-1089]
AAAGAACGTGGACTCCAACGTCAAAGG
[32 nt withheld, positions 1117-1148]
AGCTTGCATGCCTGCAGGTCGGAAGCATAAAGTGTAAAGCCTGGGGTGCCTAATGAGTGAGCTAACTTAC
ATTAATTGCGTTGCGCTCACTGCCCGCTTTCCAGTCGGGAAACCTGTCGTGCCAGCTGCATTAATGAATC
GGCCAACGCGCGGGGAGAGGCGGTTTGCGTATTGGGCGCCAGGGTGGTTTTTCTTTTCACCAGTGAGACG
GGCAACAGCTGATTGCCCTTCACCGCCTGGCCCTGAGAGAGTTGCAGCAAGCGGTCCACGCTGGTTTGCC
CCAGCAGGCGAAAATCCTGTTTGATGGTGGTTAACGGCGGGATATAACATGAGCTGTCTTCGGTATCGTC
GTATCCCACTACCGAGATATCCGCACCAACGCGCAGCCCGGACTCGGTAATGGCGCGCATTGCGCCCAGC
GCCATCTGATCGTTGGCAACCAGCATCGCAGTGGGAACGATGCCCTCATTCAGCATTTGCATGGTTTGTT
GAAAACCGGACATGGCACTCCAGTCGCCTTCCCGTTCCGCTATCGGCTGAATTTGATTGCGAGTGAGATA
TTTATGCCAGCCAGCCAGACGCAGACGCGCCGAGACAGAACTTAATGGGCCCGCTAACAGCGCGATTTGC
TGGTGACCCAATGCGACCAGATGCTCCACGCCCAGTCGCGTACCGTCTTCATGGGAGAAAATAATACTGT
TGATGGGTGTCTGGTCAGAGACATCAAGAAATAACGCCGGAACATTAGTGCAGGCAGCTTCCACAGCAAT
GGCATCCTGGTCATCCAGCGGATAGTTAATGATCAGCCCACTGACGCGTTGCGCGAGAAGATTGTGCACC
GCCGCTTTACAGGCTTCGACGCCGCTTCGTTCTACCATCGACACCACCACGCTGGCACCCAGTTGATCGG
CGCGAGATTTAATCGCCGCGACAATTTGCGACGGCGCGTGCAGGGCCAGACTGGAGGTGGCAACGCCAAT
CAGCAACGACTGTTTGCCCGCCAGTTGTTGTGCCACGCGGTTGGGAATGTAATTCAGCTCCGCCATCGCC
GCTTCCACTTTTTCCCGCGTTTTCGCAGAAACGTGGCTGGCCTGGTTCACCACGCGGGAAACGGTCTGAT
AAGAGACACCGGCATACTCTGCGACATCGTATAACGTTACTGGTTTCACATTCACCACCCTGAATTGACT
CTCTTCCGGGCGCTATCATGCCATACCGCGAAAGGTTTTGCACCATTCGATGGTGTCGGCGAGCTCGAAT
TGTGAACCATCACCCT
[91 nt withheld, positions 2425-2515]
G
[124 nt withheld, positions 2517-2640]
CCTGATGCGGTATTTTCTCCTTACGCATCTGTGCGGTATTTCACACCGCATATGGTGCACTCTCAGTACA
ATCTGCTCTGATGCCGCATAGTTAAGCCAGCCCCGACACCCGCCAACACCCGCTGACGCGCCCTGACGGG
CTTGTCTGCTCCCGGCATCCGCTTACAGACAAGCTGTGACCGTCTCCGGGAGCTGCATGTGTCAGAGGTT
TTCACCGTCATCACCGAAACGCGCGAGACGAAAGGGCCTCGTGATACGCCTATTTTTATAGGTTAATGTC
ATGATAATAATGGTTTCTTAGACGTCAGGTGGCACTTTTCGGGGAAATGTGCGCGGAACCCCTATTTGTT
TATTTTTCTAAATACATTCAAATATGTATCCGCTCATGAGACAATAACCCTGATAAATGCTTCAATAATA
TTGAAAAAGGAAGAGTATGAGTATTCAACATTTCCGTGTCGCCCTTATTCCCTTTTTTGCGGCATTTTGC
CTTCCTGTTTTTGCTCACCCAGAAACGCTGGTGAAAGTAAAAGATGCTGAAGATCAGTTGGGTGCACGAG
TGGGTTACATCGAACTGGATCTCAACAGCGGTAAGATCCTTGAGAGTTTTCGCCCCGAAGAACGTTTTCC
AATGATGAGCACTTTTAAAGTTCTGCTATGTGGCGCGGTATTATCCCGTATTGACGCCGGGCAAGAGCAA
CTCGGTCGCCGCATACACTATTCTCAGAATGACTTGGTTGAGTACTCACCAGTCACAGAAAAGCATCTTA
CGGATGGCATGACAGTAAGAGAATTATGCAGTGCTGCCATAACCATGAGTGATAACACTGCGGCCAACTT
ACTTCTGACAACGATCGGAGGACCGAAGGAGCTAACCGCTTTTTTGCACAACATGGGGGATCATGTAACT
CGCCTTGATCGTTGGGAACCGGAGCTGAATGAAGCCATACCAAACGACGAGCGTGACACCACGATGCCTG
TAGCAATGGCAACAACGTTGCGCAAACTATTAACTGGCGAACTACTTACTCTAGCTTCCCGGCAACAATT
AATAGACTGGATGGAGGCGGATAAAGTTGCAGGACCACTTCTGCGCTCGGCCCTTCCGGCTGGCTGGTTT
ATTGCTGATAAATCTGGAGCCGGTGAGCGTGGTTCTCGCGGTATCATTGCAGCACTGGGGCCAGATGGTA
AGCCCTCCCGTATCGTAGTTATCTACACGACGGGGAGTCAGGCAACTATGGATGAACGAAATAGACAGAT
CGCTGAGATAGGTGCCTCACTGATTAAGCATTGGTAACTGTCAGACCAAGTTTACTCATATATACTTTAG
ATTGATTTAAAACTTCATTTTTAATTTAAAAGGATCTAGGTGAAGATCCTTTTTGATAATCTCATGACCA
AAATCCCTTAACGTGAGTTTTCGTTCCACTGAGCGTCAGACCCCGTAGAAAAGATCAAAGGATCTTCTTG
AGATCCTTTTTTTCTGCGCGTAATCTGCTGCTTGCAAACAAAAAAACCACCGCTACCAGCGGTGGTTTGT
TTGCCGGATCAAGAGCTACCAACTCTTTTTCCGAAGGTAACTGGCTTCAGCAGAGCGCAGATACCAAATA
CTGTTCTTCTAGTGTAGCCGTAGTTAGGCCACCACTTCAAGAACTCTGTAGCACCGCCTACATACCTCGC
TCTGCTAATCCTGTTACCAGTGGCTGCTGCCAGTGGCGATAAGTCGTGTCTTACCGGGTTGGACTCAAGA
CGATAGTTACCGGATAAGGCGCAGCGGTCGGGCTGAACGGGGGGTTCGTGCACACAGCCCAGCTTGGAGC
GAACGACCTACACCGAACTGAGATACCTACAGCGTGAGCTATGAGAAAGCGCCACGCTTCCCGAAGGGAG
AAAGGCGGACAGGTATCCGGTAAGCGGCAGGGTCGGAACAGGAGAGCGCACGAGGGAGCTTCCAGGGGGA
AACGCCTGGTATCTTTATAGTCCTGTCGGGTTTCGCCACCTCTGACTTGAGCGTCGATTTTTGTGATGCT
CGTCAGGGGGGCGGAGCCTATGGAAAAACGCCAGCAACGCGGCCTTTTTACGGTTCCTGGCCTTTTGCTG
GCCTTTTGCTCACATGTTCTTTCCTGCGTTATCCCCTGATTCTGTGGATAACCGTATTACCGCCTTTGAG
TGAGCTGATACCGCTCGCCGCAGCCGAACGACCGAGCGCAGCGAGTCAGTGAGCGAGGAAGCGGAAGAGC
GCCCAATACGCAAACCGCCTCTCCCCGCGCGTTGGCCGATTCATTAATGCAGCTGAT
